>Addgene plasmid #146124 | pAc5.1B-lambdaN-HA-DmEDC3_102-680_D | depositor full sequence | sequence record 288569 | Full Sequence
CTTCAAGGAATTAATTCTATATTCTAAAAACACAAATGATACTTCTAAAAAAAATCATGAATGGCATCAA
CTCTGAATCAAATCTTTGCAGATGCACCTACTTCTCATTTCCACTGTCACATCATTTTTCCAGATCTCGC
TGCCTGTTATGTGGCCCACAAACCAAGACACGTTTTATGGCCATTAAAGCTGGCTGATCGTCGCCAAACA
CCAAATACATATCAATATGTACATTCGAGAAAGAAGCGATCAAAGAAGCGTCTTCGGGCGAGTAGGAGAA
TGCGGAGGAGAAGGAGAACGAGCTGATCTAGTATCTCTCCACAATCCAATGCCAACTGACCAACTGGCCA
TATTCGGAGCAATTTGAAGCCAATTTCCATCGCCTGGCGATCGCTCCATTCTTGGCTATATGTTTTTCAC
CGTTCCCGGGGCCATTTTCAAAGACTCGTCGGTAAGATAAGATTGTGTCACTCGCTGTCTCTCTTCATTT
GTCGAAGAATGCTGAGGAATTTCGCGATGACGTCGGCGAGTATTTTGAAGAATGAGAATAATTTGTATTT
ATACGAAAATCAGTTAGTGGAATTTTCTACAAAAACATGTTATCTATAGATAATTTTGTTGCAAAATATG
TTGACTATGACAAAGATTGTATGTATATACCTTTAATGTATTCTCATTTTCTTATGTATTTATAATGGCA
ATGATGATACTGATGATATTTTAAGATGATGCCAGACCACAGGCTGATTTCTGCGTCTTTTGCCGAACGC
AGTGCATGTGCGGTTGTTGTTTTTTGGAATAGTTTCAATTTTCGGACTGTCCGCTTTGATTTCAGTTTCT
TGGCTTATTCAAAAAGCAAAGTAAAGCCAAAAAAGCGAGATGGCAATACCAAATGCGGCAAAACGGTAGT
GGAAGGAAAGGGGTGCGGGGCAGCGGAAGGAAGGGTGGGGCGGGGCGTGGCGGGGTCTGTGGCTGGGCGC
GACGTCACCGACGTTGGAGCCACTCCTTTGACCATGTGTGCGTGTGTGTATTATTCGTGTCTCGCCACTC
GCCGGTTGTTTTTTTCTTTTTATCTCGCTCTCTCTAGCGCCATCTCGTACGCATGCTCAACGCACCGCAT
GTTGCCGTGTCCTTTATGCGTCATTTTGGCTCGAAATAGGCAATTATTTAAACAAAGATTAGTCAACGAA
AACGCTAAAATAAATAAGTCTACAATATGGTTACTTATTGCCATGTGTGTGCAGCCAACGATAGCAACAA
AAGCAACAACACAGTGGCTTTCCCTCTTTCACTTTTTGTTTGCAAGCGCGTGCGAGCAAGACGGCACGAC
CGGCAAACGCAATTACGCTGACAAAGAGCAGACGAAGTTTTGGCCGAAAAACATCAAGGCGCCTGATACG
AATGCATTTGCAATAACAATTGCGATATTTAATATTGTTTATGAAGCTGTTTGACTTCAAAACACACAAA
AAAAAAAATAAAACAAATTATTTGAAAGAGAATTAGGAATCGGACAGCTTATCGTTACGGGCTAACAGCA
CACCGAGACGAAATAGCTTACCTGACGTCACAGCCTCTGGAAGAACTGCCGCCAAGCAGAGAGAGAGAGA
AAAAGAGGGAGAGCAGCTTAGACCGCATGTGCTTGTGTGTGAGGCGTCTCTCTCTTCGTCTCCTGTTTGC
GCAAACGCATAGACTGCACTGAGAAAATCGATTACCTATTTTTTATGAATGAATATTTGCACTATTACTA
TTCAAAACTATTAAGATAGCAATCACATTCAATAGCCAAATACTATACCACCTGAGCGATGCAACGAAAT
GATCAATTTGAGCAAAAATGCTGCATATTTAGGACGGCATCATTATAGAAATGCTTCTTGCTGTGTACTT
TTCTCTCGTCTGGCAGCTGTTTCGCCGTTATTGTTAAAACCGGCTTAAGTTAGGTGTGTTTTCTACGACT
AGTGATGCCCCTACTAGAAGATGTGTGTTGCACAAATGTCCCTGAATAACCAATTTGAAGTGCAGATAGC
AGTAAACGTAAGCTAATATGAATATTATTTAACTGTAATGTTTTAATATCGCTGGACATTACTAATAAAC
CCACTATAAACACATGTACATATGTATGTTTTGGCATACAATGAGTAGTTGGGGAAAAAATGTGTAAAAG
CACCGTGACCATCACAGCATAAAGATAACCAGCTGAAGTATCGAATATGAGTAACCCCCAAATTGAATCA
CATGCCGCAACTGATAGGACCCATGGAAGTACACTCTTCATGGCGATATACAAGACACACACAAGCACGA
ACACCCAGTTGCGGAGGAAATTCTCCGTAAATGAAAACCCAATCGGCGAACAATTCATACCCATATATGG
TAAAAGTTTTGAACGCGACTTGAGAGCGGAGAGCATTGCGGCTGATAAGGTTTTAGCGCTAAGCGGGCTT
TATAAAACGGGCTGCGGGACCAGTTTTCATATCACTACCGTTTGAGTTCTTGTGCTGTGTGGATACTCCT
CCCGACACAAAGCCGCTCCATCAGCCAGCAGTCGTCTAATCCAGAGACCCCGGATCGGGGTACCAACATG
GACGCACAAACACGACGACGTGAGCGTCGCGCTGAGAAACAAGCTCAATGGAAAGCTGCAAACGGTGGAT
CTCCTCCACATATGGCTTACCCATACGATGTTCCAGATTACGCTCCTCCAAGCTTGAATTCTAAGCAGCA
GCAGCTCCAACTCCAGCAGCAGCAGCAGCAGCTACAACTCCAGCAGCAACAGAAACAGCAGTTCCAGGAG
CAGGAACGAGAACAGGATCTGCCATCGACGCCGCGGTCAAGGGCCAACGACAATGGACGGGTAGCGGCTG
GCGGGGCATCGAGTTCTTCGGGCCCACGTGGCACCTTCAATTCGGCGCTAAGCGATAAGATGCATCAGCT
GAAGCTAATCGAGACCAACGGCTCAAATGGCACCCTTAGAACACCACAAACATCCCGTGCGTCCAGCGCT
CAGCAGCAGCCGCAGATATCAACGACTCCCAACAGCGTGGCCGCCTTTTTTGGCAACATGATACCGCCGG
AGGTCGAGGTGAAACTGGGCTCCTACGTGAGCAACACCCGGGAGAGTTACTGCAGCAGCAGCGGAGATAG
CGGCGAGGCAACTGGTTTGTCGTTGGGCAGCAGCAAACCCATAGATATCGTCAGCAACGGAGATGGATTT
TACAAGCAGACGGCAGCCTCGAGCTATGGGAATACAAATGGAAATGTAAGAAGGAATGGCAATGCCAATA
ACAATGGAAATGGCACCGGAAATGGTTCTTATACCAATGGAAATGGCAACGGCAACGGGAAGAACAAGCG
GAACAGGGTGCGAAGGGAGAGCAGCATGCGGCAGCAACAGGTGCAACTGACTTTTGGCAGCGAGGCGGAC
GATCCGCTGATCCACGAGGATTTCGATTTTGAGGGCAATCTAGCGCTGTTCGACAAGCAGGCAATTTGGG
ACGACATCGAGTCGACGACCCAAAAACCAGATGTGGTGCGGCACATTGTGAACAATCATCATCATAAGCC
AGAGCAGAAGTATCGGCACGACGAGAACATCCTGGCCAGCAAACCACTACAATTGCGCCAGATCGAAAGC
ATGTTCGGCGGCAGCCAGGACTTTGTGACGGGCGACGGTCTCATTATACCGACGATTCCGGCTTACGTTC
GGAATAAAATCGAGATAAGTGCCGATAAGGCGGGCCTCTCTCTGCAGAGGCAGATCGACATTTTGGCGCG
CGGAGCCAGTGATCTGGCCATTACACTGCTGGGCGGCGCCAGGCGATTGACGCCGGCCAACAACCATCAG
TGGCCGAAGATTGCCATCATCTGCGATGGCGGCAAAAATATGAGAACAATTAACATTGGAGCAGCCACAG
GTCGCCAGCTGGCTTCGCATGGGCTTACTGTCCTGCTGTACGTGGAGCAGGCCAAACTGCTGGAGCAGAA
CAGCAGCAGCCCAGAGATTTCATTGTTCAAGGCAACCGACAATGTCATAGTTCACTCAGTAGACGCCTTA
CCCACGCCAGATCTTGTGATATTATCAACTAACACCGCTAATTTATCGGATGCGATCAGGAAATGGCTCA
GTGTAAATCGCGCTTCGGTGCTTGCCATAGACCCGCCGCCGTGTGGCATTAATGAGGTTGCTATCAAGTA
CTCAATACTACCCATACTACCATTAAATGGCATATCAACAGCAACAACATCATCATCCTCTTCGGCTGCC
GCCACACCAACTCCCATTGCTAGCACTTCGGCAGCAGCATCGGCTACCAAATCAGCAGCATCAACGAACA
ATTGTGGCAAATTGTATTTATGTAATCTAGGTATACCGGATAAATTCTATCGTGATTGTGGCATTAAGTA
CAAAAGTCCGTATGGACATAAATATGTGATACCGATTCACTCAAAGGACTGAGCGGCCGCTCGAGTCTAG
AGGGCCCGCGGTTCGAAGGTAAGCCTATCCCTAACCCTCTCCTCGGTCTCGATTCTACGCGTACCGGTCA
TCATCACCATCACCATTGAGTTTAAACCCGCTGATCAGCCTCGACTGTGCCTTCTAAGGCCTGAGCTCGC
TGATCAGCCTCGATCGAGGATCCAGACATGATAAGATACATTGATGAGTTTGGACAAACCACAACTAGAA
TGCAGTGAAAAAAATGCTTTATTTGTGAAATTTGTGATGCTATTGCTTTATTTGTAACCATTATAAGCTG
CAATAAACAAGTTAACAACAACAATTGCATTCATTTTATGTTTCAGGTTCAGGGGGAGGTGTGGGAGGTT
TTTTAAAGCAAGTAAAACCTCTACAAATGTGGTATGGCTGATTATGATCAGTCGACCGATGCCCTTGAGA
GCCTTCAACCCAGTCAGCTCCTTCCGGTGGGCGCGGGGCATGACTATCGTCGCCGCACTTATGACTGTCT
TCTTTATCATGCAACTCGTAGGACAGGTGCCGGCAGCGCTCTGGGTCATTTTCGGCGAGGACCGCTTTCG
CTGGAGCGCGACGATGATCGGCCTGTCGCTTGCGGTATTCGGAATCTTGCACGCCCTCGCTCAAGCCTTC
GTCACTGGTCCCGCCACCAAACGTTTCGGCGAGAAGCAGGCCATTATCGCCGGCATGGCGGCCGACGCGC
TGGGCTACGTCTTGCTGGCGTTCGCGACGCGAGGCTGGATGGCCTTCCCCATTATGATTCTTCTCGCTTC
CGGCGGCATCGGGATGCCCGCGTTGCAGGCCATGCTGTCCAGGCAGGTAGATGACGACCATCAGGGACAG
CTTCAAGGATCGCTCGCGGCTCTTACCAGCCAGCAAAAGGCCAGGAACCGTAAAAAGGCCGCGTTGCTGG
CGTTTTTCCATAGGCTCCGCCCCCCTGACGAGCATCACAAAAATCGACGCTCAAGTCAGAGGTGGCGAAA
CCCGACAGGACTATAAAGATACCAGGCGTTTCCCCCTGGAAGCTCCCTCGTGCGCTCTCCTGTTCCGACC
CTGCCGCTTACCGGATACCTGTCCGCCTTTCTCCCTTCGGGAAGCGTGGCGCTTTCTCAATGCTCACGCT
GTAGGTATCTCAGTTCGGTGTAGGTCGTTCGCTCCAAGCTGGGCTGTGTGCACGAACCCCCCGTTCAGCC
CGACCGCTGCGCCTTATCCGGTAACTATCGTCTTGAGTCCAACCCGGTAAGACACGACTTATCGCCACTG
GCAGCAGCCACTGGTAACAGGATTAGCAGAGCGAGGTATGTAGGCGGTGCTACAGAGTTCTTGAAGTGGT
GGCCTAACTACGGCTACACTAGAAGGACAGTATTTGGTATCTGCGCTCTGCTGAAGCCAGTTACCTTCGG
AAAAAGAGTTGGTAGCTCTTGATCCGGCAAACAAACCACCGCTGGTAGCGGTGGTTTTTTTGTTTGCAAG
CAGCAGATTACGCGCAGAAAAAAAGGATCTCAAGAAGATCCTTTGATCTTTTCTACGGGGTCTGACGCTC
AGTGGAACGAAAACTCACGTTAAGGGATTTTGGTCATGAGATTATCAAAAAGGATCTTCACCTAGATCCT
TTTAAATTAAAAATGAAGTTTTAAATCAATCTAAAGTATATATGAGTAAACTTGGTCTGACAGTTACCAA
TGCTTAATCAGTGAGGCACCTATCTCAGCGATCTGTCTATTTCGTTCATCCATAGTTGCCTGACTCCCCG
TCGTGTAGATAACTACGATACGGGAGGGCTTACCATCTGGCCCCAGTGCTGCAATGATACCGCGAGACCC
ACGCTCACCGGCTCCAGATTTATCAGCAATAAACCAGCCAGCCGGAAGGGCCGAGCGCAGAAGTGGTCCT
GCAACTTTATCCGCCTCCATCCAGTCTATTAATTGTTGCCGGGAAGCTAGAGTAAGTAGTTCGCCAGTTA
ATAGTTTGCGCAACGTTGTTGCCATTGCTGCAGGCATCGTGGTGTCACGCTCGTCGTTTGGTATGGCTTC
ATTCAGCTCCGGTTCCCAACGATCAAGGCGAGTTACATGATCCCCCATGTTGTGCAAAAAAGCGGTTAGC
TCCTTCGGTCCTCCGATCGTTGTCAGAAGTAAGTTGGCCGCAGTGTTATCACTCATGGTTATGGCAGCAC
TGCATAATTCTCTTACTGTCATGCCATCCGTAAGATGCTTTTCTGTGACTGGTGAGTACTCAACCAAGTC
ATTCTGAGAATAGTGTATGCGGCGACCGAGTTGCTCTTGCCCGGCGTCAACACGGGATAATACCGCGCCA
CATAGCAGAACTTTAAAAGTGCTCATCATTGGAAAACGTTCTTCGGGGCGAAAACTCTCAAGGATCTTAC
CGCTGTTGAGATCCAGTTCGATGTAACCCACTCGTGCACCCAACTGATCTTCAGCATCTTTTACTTTCAC
CAGCGTTTCTGGGTGAGCAAAAACAGGAAGGCAAAATGCCGCAAAAAAGGGAATAAGGGCGACACGGAAA
TGTTGAATACTCATACTCTTCCTTTTTCAATATTATTGAAGCATTTATCAGGGTTATTGTCTCATGAGCG
GATACATATTTGAATGTATTTAGAAAAATAAACAAATAGGGGTTCCGCGCACATTTCCCCGAAAAGTGCC
ACCTGACGTCTAAGAAACCATTATTATCATGACATTAACCTATAAAAATAGGCGTATCACGAGGCCCTTT
CGT
Features (pLannotate 1.2.2; 11 found; start..end, strand, type, name):
     56..2568    +  promoter       Ac5 promoter: Drosophila melanogaster actin 5C promoter
   2588..2653    +  CDS            N (fragment): REGN_LAMBD - Experimental evidence at protein level: Swiss-Prot protein existence level 1. Plays a role as a transcriptional antitermination factor that allows the virus to initiate its lytic phase. Activates expression of the delayed viral early genes by modifying host RNA polymerase (RNAP) into a form that is resistant to termination signals. This antitermination function requires the host NusA protein which serves to stabilize the interaction between antitermination protein N and host RNA polymerase. From Escherichia phage lambda (Bacteriophage lambda).
   2678..2704    +  CDS            3xHA (fragment): three tandem HA epitope tags
   2813..4459    +  CDS            Edc3 (fragment): EDC3_DROME - Experimental evidence at protein level: Swiss-Prot protein existence level 1. In the process of mRNA degradation, may play a role in mRNA decapping. From Drosophila melanogaster (Fruit fly).
   4498..4539    +  CDS            V5 tag: epitope tag from simian virus 5
   4639..4773    -  polyA_signal   SV40 poly(A) signal: SV40 polyadenylation signal
   4796..4880    -  CDS            large T antigen (fragment): large T antigen from SV40 (simian virus 40)
   4881..5351    +  CDS            TcR (fragment): tetracycline efflux protein; tet; confers resistance to tetracycline
   5395..5983    -  rep_origin     ori: high-copy-number ColE1/pMB1/pBR322/pUC origin of replication
   6154..7014    -  CDS            AmpR: β-lactamase; bla; confers resistance to ampicillin, carbenicillin, and related antibiotics
   7015..7119    -  promoter       AmpR promoter: bla
