[The description below was written by a language model from this plasmid's Addgene catalogue record and pLannotate feature annotations shown in this document.]
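Description:
pAc5.1B-lambdaN-HA-DmEDC3_102-680_D is an insect-cell expression plasmid of 7,213 nt. The catalogue lists its backbone as unknown, although the name and annotated features point to a pAc5.1-type vector. It is propagated in E. coli through a ColE1/pUC-family origin and selected with ampicillin via the β-lactamase gene and its bla promoter. The record describes the plasmid as low copy even though the annotated origin is of the high-copy type. A tetracycline-resistance fragment and a short SV40 large T antigen fragment are also annotated, and these appear to be non-functional backbone remnants. No marker for selection in insect cells is annotated.

Expression is driven by the constitutive Drosophila melanogaster actin 5C promoter. Downstream lies a fragment of the bacteriophage lambda N protein, then an HA epitope (annotated as a partial 3xHA match), then the Drosophila decapping enhancer EDC3 (Edc3/CG6311/LSm16) truncated to residues 102–680. Relative to the UniProt reference, the insert carries one silent change (A456G) and three substitutions: N162T, K221E and D418G. A vector-derived V5 tag is annotated after the insert, but the record does not show whether it is read in frame with the fusion. An SV40 polyadenylation signal follows the cassette and is annotated on the reverse strand.

The lambda N peptide is commonly used to tether a fusion protein to reporter mRNAs bearing BoxB hairpins, while the HA tag allows detection. The record itself states the purpose only as insect expression of this EDC3 fragment, in connection with work on EDC3 domain function, DCP1 binding and P-body targeting.
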