Addgene plasmid #146124: pAc5.1B-lambdaN-HA-DmEDC3_102-680_D
Purpose: Insect Expression of DmEDC3_102-680
Depositing lab: Elisa Izaurralde. Depositing organization: Max Planck Institute for Developmental Biology. Publication: A divergent Sm fold in EDC3 proteins mediates DCP1 binding and P-body targeting. Tritschler F, Eulalio A, Truffault V, Hartmann MD, Helms S, Schmidt S, Coles M, Izaurralde E, Weichenrieder O. Mol Cell Biol. 2007 Dec . 27(24):8600-11. 10.1128/MCB.01506-07 PubMed 17923697.
Backbone
  Vector backbone: Unknown
  Vector type: Insect Expression
Growth in bacteria
  Bacterial resistance: Ampicillin, 100 μg/mL
  Growth temperature: 37°C
  Growth strain: DH5alpha
  Copy number: Low Copy
Gene/Insert
  Gene/Insert name: DmEDC3_102-680
  Species: D. melanogaster (fly)
  Mutation: one silent mutation A456G and three mutations N162T, K221E and D418G compared to the sequence given by Uni Prot: Q9VVI2
  Entrez Gene: Edc3 (a.k.a. CG6311, DmEDC3, Dmel\CG6311, EDC3, LSm16)
  Cloning method: Unknown
Terms and licenses: Academic/Nonprofit Terms; Industry Terms: Not Available to Industry
Depositor comments: Plasmids from this collection were made available to the research community and donated after the lab closed. Please note that the sequence provided by the depositing laboratory may be theoretical/predicted or based on Sanger sequencing results. There may be discrepancies between sequencing results obtained by Addgene and the depositor sequence. If an Addgene verified sequence is not available, please contact before placing your order to request that our lab fully sequence the plasmid.
How to cite: pAc5.1B-lambdaN-HA-DmEDC3_102-680_D was a gift from Elisa Izaurralde (Addgene plasmid # 146124 ; http://n2t.net/addgene:146124 ; RRID:Addgene_146124)
